Addgene plasmid #222241: pcDNA-DDX53-FLAG
Purpose: Express FLAG tagged DDX53 in mammalian cells
Depositing lab: Yuliang Wu. Depositing organization: University of Saskatchewan.
Backbone
  Vector backbone: pcDNA3
  Backbone size w/o insert (bp): 5400
  Total vector size (bp): 7290
  Vector type: Mammalian Expression
  Selectable markers: Neomycin (select with G418)
Growth in bacteria
  Bacterial resistance: Ampicillin, 100 μg/mL
  Growth temperature: 37°C
  Growth strain: DH5alpha
  Copy number: High Copy
Gene/Insert
  Gene/Insert name: DDX53 (alt name: CAGE)
  Species: H. sapiens (human)
  Insert size (bp): 1900
  Entrez Gene: DDX53 (a.k.a. CAGE, CT26)
  Promoter: T7
  Tag / fusion protein: 3xFLAG (C terminal on insert)
  Cloning method: Restriction Enzyme; 5′ cloning site Hind III (not destroyed); 3′ cloning site XhoI (not destroyed)
  Sequencing primers: 5′ T7 promoter; 3′ SP6 promoter
Terms and licenses: Academic/Nonprofit Terms; Industry Terms: Not Available to Industry
Depositor comments: 2 substitutions (V243L and K619E) and 1 silent mutation were found in insert, but do not affect plasmid function.
How to cite: pcDNA-DDX53-FLAG was a gift from Yuliang Wu (Addgene plasmid # 222241 ; http://n2t.net/addgene:222241 ; RRID:Addgene_222241)
