[The description below was written by a language model from this plasmid's Addgene catalogue record and pLannotate feature annotations shown in this document.]
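Description:
pcDNA-DDX53-FLAG is a mammalian expression plasmid built on the pcDNA3 backbone for producing FLAG-tagged human DDX53 (also known as CAGE or CT26) in cultured mammalian cells. It is propagated in E. coli as a high-copy plasmid through a ColE1/pUC-type origin with ampicillin selection from the β-lactamase gene. An f1 origin is also present, which can support single-stranded DNA production. For selection in mammalian cells, an SV40 enhancer/early promoter drives the neomycin phosphotransferase gene, terminated by an SV40 polyadenylation signal, allowing G418 selection of stable transfectants.

The DDX53 open reading frame, about 1.9 kb, was inserted between HindIII and XhoI sites, both retained, and is fused in frame at its C terminus to a 3xFLAG epitope for detection or affinity purification with anti-FLAG reagents. The catalogue entry lists T7 as the promoter, but the feature table shows the human CMV immediate-early enhancer and promoter upstream of the insert, and this is the element that would drive transcription in mammalian cells. The T7 promoter lies between CMV and the coding sequence, and an SP6 promoter faces inward from the 3′ side. These phage promoters serve as sequencing primer sites and could support in vitro transcription. A bovine growth hormone polyadenylation signal terminates the transcript.

The depositor notes two amino-acid substitutions in the insert (V243L and K619E) plus one silent change, reported not to affect function. The sequenced record is 7,340 nt, slightly larger than the 7,290 bp catalogue size. Short annotated fragments such as the HIV-1 LTR, ble, lacI and bom hits are probably backbone remnants or chance partial matches rather than functional parts.
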