Features (pLannotate 1.2.2; 22 found; start..end, strand, type, name):
     28..80      -  misc_feature   bom (fragment): basis of mobility region from pBR322
    235..614     +  enhancer       CMV enhancer: human cytomegalovirus immediate early enhancer
    615..818     +  promoter       CMV promoter: human cytomegalovirus (CMV) immediate early promoter
    814..847     +  LTR            5' LTR (truncated) (fragment): truncated 5' long terminal repeat (LTR) from HIV-1
    863..881     +  promoter       T7 promoter: promoter for bacteriophage T7 RNA polymerase
    904..2796    +  CDS            DDX53: DDX53_HUMAN - Also known as CAGE. Experimental evidence at protein level: Swiss-Prot protein existence level 1. From Homo sapiens (Human).
   2797..2862    +  CDS            3xFLAG: three tandem FLAG® epitope tags, followed by an enterokinase cleavage site
   2893..2911    -  promoter       SP6 promoter: promoter for bacteriophage SP6 RNA polymerase
   2937..3161    +  polyA_signal   bGH poly(A) signal: bovine growth hormone polyadenylation signal
   3165..3186    +  promoter       SV40 promoter (fragment): SV40 enhancer and early promoter
   3207..3635    +  rep_origin     f1 ori (sequence partly withheld): f1 bacteriophage origin of replication; arrow indicates direction of (+) strand synthesis
   3649..3978    +  promoter       SV40 promoter: SV40 enhancer and early promoter
   4045..4836    +  CDS            neo: KKA2_KLEPN - Also known as kan, nptII. Experimental evidence at protein level: Swiss-Prot protein existence level 1. Resistance to kanamycin, neomycin, paromomycin, ribostamycin, butirosin and gentamicin B. From Klebsiella pneumoniae.
   4860..5018    +  CDS            ble (fragment): BLE_KLEPN - Experimental evidence at protein level: Swiss-Prot protein existence level 1. Binding protein with a strong affinity to the bleomycin family of antibiotics. Binds to CL990; an antimitotic-antibiotic compound. From Klebsiella pneumoniae.
   5013..5134    +  polyA_signal   SV40 poly(A) signal: SV40 polyadenylation signal
   5207..5223    -  protein_bind   lac operator: The lac repressor binds to the lac operator to inhibit transcription in E. coli. This inhibition can be relieved by adding lactose or isopropyl-β-D-thiogalactopyranoside (IPTG). lac repressor encoded by lacI
   5231..5261    -  promoter       lac promoter: promoter for the E. coli lac operon
   5276..5297    -  protein_bind   CAP binding site: CAP binding activates transcription in the presence of cAMP. E. coli catabolite activator protein
   5310..5402    -  CDS            lacI (fragment): lac repressor; lacI; The lac repressor binds to the lac operator to inhibit transcription in E. coli. This inhibition can be relieved by adding lactose or isopropyl-β-D-thiogalactopyranoside (IPTG).
   5585..6173    -  rep_origin     ori: high-copy-number ColE1/pMB1/pBR322/pUC origin of replication
   6344..7204    -  CDS            AmpR: β-lactamase; bla; confers resistance to ampicillin, carbenicillin, and related antibiotics
   7205..7309    -  promoter       AmpR promoter: bla
>Addgene plasmid #222241 | pcDNA-DDX53-FLAG | addgene full sequence | sequence record 441350 | Addgene NGS Result
GACGGATCGGGAGATCTCCCGATCCCCTATGGTGCACTCTCAGTACAATCTGCTCTGATGCCGCATAGTT
AAGCCAGTATCTGCTCCCTGCTTGTGTGTTGGAGGTCGCTGAGTAGTGCGCGAGCAAAATTTAAGCTACA
ACAAGGCAAGGCTTGACCGACAATTGCATGAAGAATCTGCTTAGGGTTAGGCGTTTTGCGCTGCTTCGCG
ATGTACGGGCCAGATATACGCGTTGACATTGATTATTGACTAGTTATTAATAGTAATCAATTACGGGGTC
ATTAGTTCATAGCCCATATATGGAGTTCCGCGTTACATAACTTACGGTAAATGGCCCGCCTGGCTGACCG
CCCAACGACCCCCGCCCATTGACGTCAATAATGACGTATGTTCCCATAGTAACGCCAATAGGGACTTTCC
ATTGACGTCAATGGGTGGAGTATTTACGGTAAACTGCCCACTTGGCAGTACATCAAGTGTATCATATGCC
AAGTACGCCCCCTATTGACGTCAATGACGGTAAATGGCCCGCCTGGCATTATGCCCAGTACATGACCTTA
TGGGACTTTCCTACTTGGCAGTACATCTACGTATTAGTCATCGCTATTACCATGGTGATGCGGTTTTGGC
AGTACATCAATGGGCGTGGATAGCGGTTTGACTCACGGGGATTTCCAAGTCTCCACCCCATTGACGTCAA
TGGGAGTTTGTTTTGGCACCAAAATCAACGGGACTTTCCAAAATGTCGTAACAACTCCGCCCCATTGACG
CAAATGGGCGGTAGGCGTGTACGGTGGGAGGTCTATATAAGCAGAGCTCTCTGGCTAACTAGAGAACCCA
CTGCTTACTGGCTTATCGAAATTAATACGACTCACTATAGGGAGACCCAAGCTTGGCGGCACCATGTCCC
ACTGGGCCCCAGAGTGGAAGAGGGCGGAGGCTAATCCAAGAGACCTTGGGGCCAGCTGGGATGTCAGGGG
CAGCAGAGGCAGTGGCTGGAGTGGCCCCTTCGGCCATCAGGGACCGAGAGCAGCAGGCTCCCGTGAACCA
CCACTCTGCTTTAAAATAAAGAACAATATGGTTGGTGTGGTCATTGGTTACAGTGGATCAAAAATAAAAG
ATCTACAACATTCGACAAACACTAAAATACAGATCATAAACGGGGAATCTGAAGCAAAAGTCAGAATTTT
TGGCAATAGGGAAATGAAAGCAAAGGCCAAAGCGGCTATAGAAACACTTATTAGAAAACAAGAAAGCTAC
AACTCAGAATCCAGTGTGGATAATGCTGCATCCCAAACCCCTATTGGAAGAAATCTAGGCAGAAATGACA
TTGTTGGAGAAGCTGAGCCATTGTCAAATTGGGATCGCATTAGGGCAGCAGTCGTGGAGTGCGAAAAGAG
AAAATGGGCAGATCTACCACCAGTTAAGAAAAACTTTTACATAGAATCCAAAGCAACAAGCTGCATGTCT
GAAATGCAGGTGATTAACTGGAGAAAGGAAAATTTCAACATAACGTGTGATGACTTGAAAAGTGGTGAAA
AGCGTCTCATTCCAAAACCAACTTGCAGGTTTAAAGACGCTTTTCAGCAATACCCTGATCTTCTGAAAAG
CATAATAAGGGTAGGGATTTTAAAGCCAACGCCAATTCAGTCACAGGCATGGCCAATTATTCTACAAGGA
ATAGATCTTATAGTAGTTGCACAAACCGGAACAGGGAAAACATTGTCCTATCTAATGCCTGGGTTTATTC
ATCTTGATTCTCAACCAATATCTAGAGAGCAAAGGAATGGGCCTGGGATGCTAGTCCTTACACCCACTAG
AGAGTTGGCTCTTCACGTGGAAGCTGAATGTTCAAAGTATTCATATAAAGGTCTCAAAAGCATTTGCATA
TATGGTGGTAGAAACAGAAATGGACAAATAGAAGACATTAGCAAAGGTGTAGATATCATTATTGCAACTC
CTGGGAGGCTGAATGACCTACAAATGAATAACTCTGTCAACCTAAGAAGCATAACCTACTTGGTTATAGA
TGAGGCAGATAAAATGCTGGATATGGAATTTGAACCCCAGATAAGGAAGATTTTATTAGATGTGCGCCCA
GACCGACAGACTGTTATGACAAGTGCAACTTGGCCAGATACTGTACGTCAACTAGCACTTTCTTATTTGA
AAGATCCTATGATTGTTTATGTTGGTAATCTGAATCTAGTGGCTGTAAATACAGTGAAGCAAAATATAAT
TGTTACCACAGAAAAAGAAAAACGAGCTCTCACCCAAGAATTCGTAGAGAACATGTCACCCAACGACAAA
GTCATCATGTTTGTCAGCCAAAAACATATTGCTGATGACTTGTCAAGCGACTTCAATATCCAAGGCATAT
CTGCAGAATCATTACATGGCAACAGTGAACAGAGTGATCAAGAGCGAGCAGTAGAGGACTTTAAAAGCGG
AAACATAAAGATACTGATTACAACTGATATAGTATCCCGAGGTCTTGATCTTAATGATGTCACACATGTA
TATAATTATGATTTCCCAAGGAATATTGACGTATATGTACACAGAGTAGGGTACATTGGACGGACAGGAA
AGACTGGCACATCAGTTACCCTCATCACTCAGAGAGATTCGAAAATGGCCGGTGAATTGATTAAAATTCT
GGACAGAGCAAATCAGAGTGTTCCGGAAGATCTTGTAGTAATGGCTGAGCAATACAAGTTAAATCAACAA
AAGAGGCACAGAGAAACACGATCAAGAGAACCTGGACAAAGACGTAAGGAGTTTTATTTTTTAAGTGACT
ACAAAGACCATGACGGTGATTATAAAGATCATGACATCGATTACAAGGATGACGATGACAAGTGACTCGA
GCATGCATCTAGAGGGCCCTATTCTATAGTGTCACCTAAATGCTAGAGCTCGCTGATCAGCCTCGACTGT
GCCTTCTAGTTGCCAGCCATCTGTTGTTTGCCCCTCCCCCGTGCCTTCCTTGACCCTGGAAGGTGCCACT
CCCACTGTCCTTTCCTAATAAAATGAGGAAATTGCATCGCATTGTCTGAGTAGGTGTCATTCTATTCTGG
GGGGTGGGGTGGGGCAGGACAGCAAGGGGGAGGATTGGGAAGACAATAGCAGGCATGCTGGGGATGCGGT
GGGCTCTATGGCTTCTGAGGCGGAAAGAACCAGCTGGGGCTCTAGGGGGTATCCCC
[124 nt withheld, positions 3207-3330]
C
[91 nt withheld, positions 3332-3422]
A
[49 nt withheld, positions 3424-3472]
CCTTTGACGTTGGAGTCCACGTTCTTT
[37 nt withheld, positions 3500-3536]
ACCCTATCTCGGTCTATTCTTTTGATTTATAAGGGATTTTGCCGATTTCGGCCTATTGGTTAAAAAATGA
GCTGATTTAACAAAAATTTAACGCGAATTAATTCTGTGGAATGTGTGTCAGTTAGGGTGTGGAAAGTCCC
CAGGCTCCCCAGCAGGCAGAAGTATGCAAAGCATGCATCTCAATTAGTCAGCAACCAGGTGTGGAAAGTC
CCCAGGCTCCCCAGCAGGCAGAAGTATGCAAAGCATGCATCTCAATTAGTCAGCAACCATAGTCCCGCCC
CTAACTCCGCCCATCCCGCCCCTAACTCCGCCCAGTTCCGCCCATTCTCCGCCCCATGGCTGACTAATTT
TTTTTATTTATGCAGAGGCCGAGGCCGCCTCTGCCTCTGAGCTATTCCAGAAGTAGTGAGGAGGCTTTTT
TGGAGGCCTAGGCTTTTGCAAAAAGCTCCCGGGAGCTTGTATATCCATTTTCGGATCTGATCAAGAGACA
GGATGAGGATCGTTTCGCATGATTGAACAAGATGGATTGCACGCAGGTTCTCCGGCCGCTTGGGTGGAGA
GGCTATTCGGCTATGACTGGGCACAACAGACAATCGGCTGCTCTGATGCCGCCGTGTTCCGGCTGTCAGC
GCAGGGGCGCCCGGTTCTTTTTGTCAAGACCGACCTGTCCGGTGCCCTGAATGAACTGCAGGACGAGGCA
GCGCGGCTATCGTGGCTGGCCACGACGGGCGTTCCTTGCGCAGCTGTGCTCGACGTTGTCACTGAAGCGG
GAAGGGACTGGCTGCTATTGGGCGAAGTGCCGGGGCAGGATCTCCTGTCATCTCACCTTGCTCCTGCCGA
GAAAGTATCCATCATGGCTGATGCAATGCGGCGGCTGCATACGCTTGATCCGGCTACCTGCCCATTCGAC
CACCAAGCGAAACATCGCATCGAGCGAGCACGTACTCGGATGGAAGCCGGTCTTGTCGATCAGGATGATC
TGGACGAAGAGCATCAGGGGCTCGCGCCAGCCGAACTGTTCGCCAGGCTCAAGGCGCGCATGCCCGACGG
CGAGGATCTCGTCGTGACCCATGGCGATGCCTGCTTGCCGAATATCATGGTGGAAAATGGCCGCTTTTCT
GGATTCATCGACTGTGGCCGGCTGGGTGTGGCGGACCGCTATCAGGACATAGCGTTGGCTACCCGTGATA
TTGCTGAAGAGCTTGGCGGCGAATGGGCTGACCGCTTCCTCGTGCTTTACGGTATCGCCGCTCCCGATTC
GCAGCGCATCGCCTTCTATCGCCTTCTTGACGAGTTCTTCTGAGCGGGACTCTGGGGTTCGAAATGACCG
ACCAAGCGACGCCCAACCTGCCATCACGAGATTTCGATTCCACCGCCGCCTTCTATGAAAGGTTGGGCTT
CGGAATCGTTTTCCGGGACGCCGGCTGGATGATCCTCCAGCGCGGGGATCTCATGCTGGAGTTCTTCGCC
CACCCCAACTTGTTTATTGCAGCTTATAATGGTTACAAATAAAGCAATAGCATCACAAATTTCACAAATA
AAGCATTTTTTTCACTGCATTCTAGTTGTGGTTTGTCCAAACTCATCAATGTATCTTATCATGTCTGTAT
ACCGTCGACCTCTAGCTAGAGCTTGGCGTAATCATGGTCATAGCTGTTTCCTGTGTGAAATTGTTATCCG
CTCACAATTCCACACAACATACGAGCCGGAAGCATAAAGTGTAAAGCCTGGGGTGCCTAATGAGTGAGCT
AACTCACATTAATTGCGTTGCGCTCACTGCCCGCTTTCCAGTCGGGAAACCTGTCGTGCCAGCTGCATTA
ATGAATCGGCCAACGCGCGGGGAGAGGCGGTTTGCGTATTGGGCGCTCTTCCGCTTCCTCGCTCACTGAC
TCGCTGCGCTCGGTCGTTCGGCTGCGGCGAGCGGTATCAGCTCACTCAAAGGCGGTAATACGGTTATCCA
CAGAATCAGGGGATAACGCAGGAAAGAACATGTGAGCAAAAGGCCAGCAAAAGGCCAGGAACCGTAAAAA
GGCCGCGTTGCTGGCGTTTTTCCATAGGCTCCGCCCCCCTGACGAGCATCACAAAAATCGACGCTCAAGT
CAGAGGTGGCGAAACCCGACAGGACTATAAAGATACCAGGCGTTTCCCCCTGGAAGCTCCCTCGTGCGCT
CTCCTGTTCCGACCCTGCCGCTTACCGGATACCTGTCCGCCTTTCTCCCTTCGGGAAGCGTGGCGCTTTC
TCATAGCTCACGCTGTAGGTATCTCAGTTCGGTGTAGGTCGTTCGCTCCAAGCTGGGCTGTGTGCACGAA
CCCCCCGTTCAGCCCGACCGCTGCGCCTTATCCGGTAACTATCGTCTTGAGTCCAACCCGGTAAGACACG
ACTTATCGCCACTGGCAGCAGCCACTGGTAACAGGATTAGCAGAGCGAGGTATGTAGGCGGTGCTACAGA
GTTCTTGAAGTGGTGGCCTAACTACGGCTACACTAGAAGAACAGTATTTGGTATCTGCGCTCTGCTGAAG
CCAGTTACCTTCGGAAAAAGAGTTGGTAGCTCTTGATCCGGCAAACAAACCACCGCTGGTAGCGGTGGTT
TTTTTGTTTGCAAGCAGCAGATTACGCGCAGAAAAAAAGGATCTCAAGAAGATCCTTTGATCTTTTCTAC
GGGGTCTGACGCTCAGTGGAACGAAAACTCACGTTAAGGGATTTTGGTCATGAGATTATCAAAAAGGATC
TTCACCTAGATCCTTTTAAATTAAAAATGAAGTTTTAAATCAATCTAAAGTATATATGAGTAAACTTGGT
CTGACAGTTACCAATGCTTAATCAGTGAGGCACCTATCTCAGCGATCTGTCTATTTCGTTCATCCATAGT
TGCCTGACTCCCCGTCGTGTAGATAACTACGATACGGGAGGGCTTACCATCTGGCCCCAGTGCTGCAATG
ATACCGCGAGACCCACGCTCACCGGCTCCAGATTTATCAGCAATAAACCAGCCAGCCGGAAGGGCCGAGC
GCAGAAGTGGTCCTGCAACTTTATCCGCCTCCATCCAGTCTATTAATTGTTGCCGGGAAGCTAGAGTAAG
TAGTTCGCCAGTTAATAGTTTGCGCAACGTTGTTGCCATTGCTACAGGCATCGTGGTGTCACGCTCGTCG
TTTGGTATGGCTTCATTCAGCTCCGGTTCCCAACGATCAAGGCGAGTTACATGATCCCCCATGTTGTGCA
AAAAAGCGGTTAGCTCCTTCGGTCCTCCGATCGTTGTCAGAAGTAAGTTGGCCGCAGTGTTATCACTCAT
GGTTATGGCAGCACTGCATAATTCTCTTACTGTCATGCCATCCGTAAGATGCTTTTCTGTGACTGGTGAG
TACTCAACCAAGTCATTCTGAGAATAGTGTATGCGGCGACCGAGTTGCTCTTGCCCGGCGTCAATACGGG
ATAATACCGCGCCACATAGCAGAACTTTAAAAGTGCTCATCATTGGAAAACGTTCTTCGGGGCGAAAACT
CTCAAGGATCTTACCGCTGTTGAGATCCAGTTCGATGTAACCCACTCGTGCACCCAACTGATCTTCAGCA
TCTTTTACTTTCACCAGCGTTTCTGGGTGAGCAAAAACAGGAAGGCAAAATGCCGCAAAAAAGGGAATAA
GGGCGACACGGAAATGTTGAATACTCATACTCTTCCTTTTTCAATATTATTGAAGCATTTATCAGGGTTA
TTGTCTCATGAGCGGATACATATTTGAATGTATTTAGAAAAATAAACAAATAGGGGTTCCGCGCACATTT
CCCCGAAAAGTGCCACCTGACGTC
